Addgene plasmid #129625: dTomato-2xrGBD
Purpose: Visualization of active RhoA
Depositing lab: Dorus Gadella. Depositing organization: University of Amsterdam. Publication: Visualizing endogenous Rho activity with an improved localization-based, genetically encoded biosensor. Mahlandt EK, Arts JJG, van der Meer WJ, van der Linden FH, Tol S, van Buul JD, Gadella TWJ, Goedhart J. J Cell Sci. 2021 Aug 6. pii: 271216. doi: 10.1242/jcs.258823. PubMed 34357388.
Backbone
  Vector backbone: pEGFP-C1
  Backbone manufacturer: Clontech
  Vector type: Mammalian Expression
Growth in bacteria
  Bacterial resistance: Kanamycin, 50 μg/mL
  Growth temperature: 37°C
  Growth strain: DH5alpha
  Copy number: High Copy
Gene/Insert
  Gene/Insert name: dTomato-2xrGBD
  Species: Synthetic
  Promoter: CMVdel
  Cloning method: Restriction Enzyme; 5′ cloning site Unknown (unknown if destroyed); 3′ cloning site Unknown (unknown if destroyed)
Terms and licenses: Academic/Nonprofit Terms; Industry Terms: Not Available to Industry
Depositor comments: Please visit https://www.biorxiv.org/content/10.1101/2021.02.08.430250v1 for bioRxiv preprint.
How to cite: dTomato-2xrGBD was a gift from Dorus Gadella (Addgene plasmid # 129625 ; http://n2t.net/addgene:129625 ; RRID:Addgene_129625)
