[The description below was written by a language model from this plasmid's Addgene catalogue record and pLannotate feature annotations shown in this document.]
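Description:
dTomato-2xrGBD is a mammalian expression plasmid built on the Clontech pEGFP-C1 backbone that encodes a localization-based, genetically encoded biosensor for active RhoA. The 4.7 kb plasmid replicates in E. coli from a high-copy ColE1/pUC-type origin and also carries an f1 phage origin. Selection relies on a single Tn5 NeoR/KanR (aminoglycoside phosphotransferase) gene placed behind tandem bacterial (AmpR/bla) and SV40 early promoters and terminated by an HSV TK polyadenylation signal. This gene gives kanamycin resistance in bacteria and can give G418 resistance in transfected mammalian cells.

The payload is a synthetic fusion in which dTomato, a dimeric red fluorescent DsRed variant, sits upstream of the Rho-binding domain of rat rhotekin (rGBD). The construct name indicates two tandem copies of this domain. The automated annotation marks only one Rtkn fragment, but the unannotated stretch that follows it could accommodate the second copy. Transcription is driven by "CMVdel", a truncated CMV promoter. This fits the feature table, which shows only short fragments of the CMV enhancer and minimal promoter. A deletion of this kind would be expected to give weaker expression than full-length CMV, although the record does not state the rationale. The transcript ends at an SV40 poly(A) signal. The small large T antigen, ble and bGH fragments in the table are most likely incidental matches to backbone sequence rather than functional elements.

Because rhotekin's GBD binds GTP-loaded Rho, the red fluorescent probe is expected to accumulate where endogenous Rho is active. This allows live-cell imaging of the location and timing of Rho activation without overexpressing the GTPase itself.
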