Features (pLannotate 1.2.2; 14 found; start..end, strand, type, name):
      1..93      +  enhancer       CMV enhancer (fragment): human cytomegalovirus immediate early enhancer
     91..114     +  promoter       minimal CMV promoter (fragment): human cytomegalovirus (CMV) immediate early promoter
    159..858     +  CDS            dTomato (fragment): dimeric variant of DsRed fluorescent protein (Shaner et al., 2004) mammalian codon-optimized
    873..1127    +  CDS            Rtkn (fragment): RTKN_RAT - Experimental evidence at protein level: Swiss-Prot protein existence level 1. Mediates Rho signaling to activate NF-kappa-B and may confer increased resistance to apoptosis to cells in gastric tumorigenesis. May play a novel role in the organization of septin structures (By similarity). From Rattus norvegicus (Rat).
   1393..1477    +  CDS            large T antigen (fragment): large T antigen from SV40 (simian virus 40)
   1500..1621    +  polyA_signal   SV40 poly(A) signal: SV40 polyadenylation signal
   1655..2083    -  rep_origin     f1 ori (sequence partly withheld): f1 bacteriophage origin of replication; arrow indicates direction of (+) strand synthesis
   2110..2214    +  promoter       AmpR promoter: bla
   2216..2573    +  promoter       SV40 promoter: SV40 enhancer and early promoter
   2608..3402    +  CDS            NeoR/KanR: aminoglycoside phosphotransferase from Tn5; aph(3')-II (or nptII); confers resistance to neomycin, kanamycin, and G418 (Geneticin®)
   3423..3575    +  CDS            ble (fragment): BLE_KLEPN - Experimental evidence at protein level: Swiss-Prot protein existence level 1. Binding protein with a strong affinity to the bleomycin family of antibiotics. Binds to CL990; an antimitotic-antibiotic compound. From Klebsiella pneumoniae.
   3634..3681    +  polyA_signal   HSV TK poly(A) signal: herpes simplex virus thymidine kinase polyadenylation signal (Cole and Stacy, 1985)
   3772..3788    -  polyA_signal   bGH poly(A) signal (fragment): bovine growth hormone polyadenylation signal
   4010..4598    +  rep_origin     ori: high-copy-number ColE1/pMB1/pBR322/pUC origin of replication
>Addgene plasmid #129625 | dTomato-2xrGBD | addgene full sequence | sequence record 260216 | Addgene NGS Result
TAGTTATTAATAGTAATCAATTACGGGGTCATTAGTTCATAGCCCATATATGGAGTTCCGCGTTACATAA
CTTACGGTAAATGGCCCGCCTGGGAGGTCTATATAAGCAGAGCTGGTTTAGTGAACCGTCAGATCCGCTA
GCGCTACCGGTCGCCACCATGGTGAGCAAGGGCGAGGAGGTCATCAAAGAGTTCATGCGCTTCAAGGTGC
GCATGGAGGGCTCCATGAACGGCCACGAGTTCGAGATCGAGGGCGAGGGCGAGGGCCGCCCCTACGAGGG
CACCCAGACCGCCAAGCTGAAGGTGACCAAGGGCGGCCCCCTGCCCTTCGCCTGGGACATCCTGTCCCCC
CAGTTCATGTACGGCTCCAAGGCGTACGTGAAGCACCCCGCCGACATCCCCGATTACAAGAAGCTGTCCT
TCCCCGAGGGCTTCAAGTGGGAGCGCGTGATGAACTTCGAGGACGGCGGTCTGGTGACCGTGACCCAGGA
CTCCTCCCTGCAGGACGGCACGCTGATCTACAAGGTGAAGATGCGCGGCACCAACTTCCCCCCCGACGGC
CCCGTAATGCAGAAGAAGACCATGGGCTGGGAGGCCTCCACCGAGCGCCTGTACCCCCGCGACGGCGTGC
TGAAGGGCGAGATCCACCAGGCCCTGAAGCTGAAGGACGGCGGCCACTACCTGGTGGAGTTCAAGACCAT
CTACATGGCCAAGAAGCCCGTGCAACTGCCCGGCTACTACTACGTGGACACCAAGCTGGACATCACCTCC
CACAACGAGGACTACACCATCGTGGAACAGTACGAGCGCTCCGAGGGCCGCCACCACCTGTTCCTGTACG
GCATGGACGAGCTGTACATCCCCCTCGAGTCCATCCTGGAGGACCTCAATATGCTCTACATCCGGCAGAT
GGCACTCAGCCTGGAGGACACAGAGCTGCAGAGGAAACTAGATCATGAGATCCGGATGAGGGATGGGGCC
TGCAAGCTGCTGGCAGCCTGCTCCCAGCGAGAGCAGGCTCTGGAAGCCACCAAGAGCCTGCTGGTGTGCA
ACAGCCGTATTCTCAGCTACATGGGTGAGCTGCAGCGGCGAAAGGAGGCCCAGGTGCTGGAGAAGACAGG
CAGGCGTCGAGTTATCCTGGAGGACCTCAATATGCTCTACATCCGGCAGATGGCACTCAGCCTGGAGGAC
ACAGAGCTGCAGAGGAAACTAGATCATGAGATCCGGATGAGGGATGGGGCCTGCAAGCTGCTGGCAGCCT
GCTCCCAGCGAGAGCAGGCTCTGGAAGCCACCAAGAGCCTGCTGGTGTGCAACAGCCGTATTCTCAGCTA
CATGGGTGAGCTGCAGCGGCGAAAGGAGGCCCAGGTGCTGGAGAAGACAGGCTCTAGATAACTGATCATA
ATCAGCCATACCACATTTGTAGAGGTTTTACTTGCTTTAAAAAACCTCCCACACCTCCCCCTGAACCTGA
AACATAAAATGAATGCAATTGTTGTTGTTAACTTGTTTATTGCAGCTTATAATGGTTACAAATAAAGCAA
TAGCATCACAAATTTCACAAATAAAGCATTTTTTTCACTGCATTCTAGTTGTGGTTTGTCCAAACTCATC
AATGTATCTTAACGCGTAAATTGTAAGCGTTAATATTTTGTTAAAATTCGCGTTAAATTTTTGTTAAATC
AGCTCATTTTTTAACCAATAGGCCGAAATCGGCAAAATCCCTTATAAATCAAAAGAATAGACCGAGATAG
GGT
[37 nt withheld, positions 1754-1790]
AAAGAACGTGGACTCCAACGTCAAAGG
[49 nt withheld, positions 1818-1866]
T
[91 nt withheld, positions 1868-1958]
G
[124 nt withheld, positions 1960-2083]
CAGGTGGCACTTTTCGGGGAAATGTGCGCGGAACCCCTATTTGTTTATTTTTCTAAATACATTCAAATAT
GTATCCGCTCATGAGACAATAACCCTGATAAATGCTTCAATAATATTGAAAAAGGAAGAGTCCTGAGGCG
GAAAGAACCAGCTGTGGAATGTGTGTCAGTTAGGGTGTGGAAAGTCCCCAGGCTCCCCAGCAGGCAGAAG
TATGCAAAGCATGCATCTCAATTAGTCAGCAACCAGGTGTGGAAAGTCCCCAGGCTCCCCAGCAGGCAGA
AGTATGCAAAGCATGCATCTCAATTAGTCAGCAACCATAGTCCCGCCCCTAACTCCGCCCATCCCGCCCC
TAACTCCGCCCAGTTCCGCCCATTCTCCGCCCCATGGCTGACTAATTTTTTTTATTTATGCAGAGGCCGA
GGCCGCCTCGGCCTCTGAGCTATTCCAGAAGTAGTGAGGAGGCTTTTTTGGAGGCCTAGGCTTTTGCAAA
GATCGATCAAGAGACAGGATGAGGATCGTTTCGCATGATTGAACAAGATGGATTGCACGCAGGTTCTCCG
GCCGCTTGGGTGGAGAGGCTATTCGGCTATGACTGGGCACAACAGACAATCGGCTGCTCTGATGCCGCCG
TGTTCCGGCTGTCAGCGCAGGGGCGCCCGGTTCTTTTTGTCAAGACCGACCTGTCCGGTGCCCTGAATGA
ACTGCAAGACGAGGCAGCGCGGCTATCGTGGCTGGCCACGACGGGCGTTCCTTGCGCAGCTGTGCTCGAC
GTTGTCACTGAAGCGGGAAGGGACTGGCTGCTATTGGGCGAAGTGCCGGGGCAGGATCTCCTGTCATCTC
ACCTTGCTCCTGCCGAGAAAGTATCCATCATGGCTGATGCAATGCGGCGGCTGCATACGCTTGATCCGGC
TACCTGCCCATTCGACCACCAAGCGAAACATCGCATCGAGCGAGCACGTACTCGGATGGAAGCCGGTCTT
GTCGATCAGGATGATCTGGACGAAGAGCATCAGGGGCTCGCGCCAGCCGAACTGTTCGCCAGGCTCAAGG
CGAGCATGCCCGACGGCGAGGATCTCGTCGTGACCCATGGCGATGCCTGCTTGCCGAATATCATGGTGGA
AAATGGCCGCTTTTCTGGATTCATCGACTGTGGCCGGCTGGGTGTGGCGGACCGCTATCAGGACATAGCG
TTGGCTACCCGTGATATTGCTGAAGAGCTTGGCGGCGAATGGGCTGACCGCTTCCTCGTGCTTTACGGTA
TCGCCGCTCCCGATTCGCAGCGCATCGCCTTCTATCGCCTTCTTGACGAGTTCTTCTGAGCGGGACTCTG
GGGTTCGAAATGACCGACCAAGCGACGCCCAACCTGCCATCACGAGATTTCGATTCCACCGCCGCCTTCT
ATGAAAGGTTGGGCTTCGGAATCGTTTTCCGGGACGCCGGCTGGATGATCCTCCAGCGCGGGGATCTCAT
GCTGGAGTTCTTCGCCCACCCTAGGGGGAGGCTAACTGAAACACGGAAGGAGACAATACCGGAAGGAACC
CGCGCTATGACGGCAATAAAAAGACAGAATAAAACGCACGGTGTTGGGTCGTTTGTTCATAAACGCGGGG
TTCGGTCCCAGGGCTGGCACTCTGTCGATACCCCACCGAGACCCCATTGGGGCCAATACGCCCGCGTTTC
TTCCTTTTCCCCACCCCACCCCCCAAGTTCGGGTGAAGGCCCAGGGCTCGCAGCCAACGTCGGGGCGGCA
GGCCCTGCCATAGCCTCAGGTTACTCATATATACTTTAGATTGATTTAAAACTTCATTTTTAATTTAAAA
GGATCTAGGTGAAGATCCTTTTTGATAATCTCATGACCAAAATCCCTTAACGTGAGTTTTCGTTCCACTG
AGCGTCAGACCCCGTAGAAAAGATCAAAGGATCTTCTTGAGATCCTTTTTTTCTGCGCGTAATCTGCTGC
TTGCAAACAAAAAAACCACCGCTACCAGCGGTGGTTTGTTTGCCGGATCAAGAGCTACCAACTCTTTTTC
CGAAGGTAACTGGCTTCAGCAGAGCGCAGATACCAAATACTGTTCTTCTAGTGTAGCCGTAGTTAGGCCA
CCACTTCAAGAACTCTGTAGCACCGCCTACATACCTCGCTCTGCTAATCCTGTTACCAGTGGCTGCTGCC
AGTGGCGATAAGTCGTGTCTTACCGGGTTGGACTCAAGACGATAGTTACCGGATAAGGCGCAGCGGTCGG
GCTGAACGGGGGGTTCGTGCACACAGCCCAGCTTGGAGCGAACGACCTACACCGAACTGAGATACCTACA
GCGTGAGCTATGAGAAAGCGCCACGCTTCCCGAAGGGAGAAAGGCGGACAGGTATCCGGTAAGCGGCAGG
GTCGGAACAGGAGAGCGCACGAGGGAGCTTCCAGGGGGAAACGCCTGGTATCTTTATAGTCCTGTCGGGT
TTCGCCACCTCTGACTTGAGCGTCGATTTTTGTGATGCTCGTCAGGGGGGCGGAGCCTATGGAAAAACGC
CAGCAACGCGGCCTTTTTACGGTTCCTGGCCTTTTGCTGGCCTTTTGCTCACATGTTCTTTCCTGCGTTA
TCCCCTGATTCTGTGGATAACCGTATTACCGCCATGCAT
